>Addgene plasmid #195613 | pET15b I-SceI (Ctermhis -MH) | addgene full sequence | sequence record 383682 | Addgene NGS Result
GTGGTTTTTCTTTTCACCAGTGAGACGGGCAACAGCTGATTGCCCTTCACCGCCTGGCCCTGAGAGAGTT
GCAGCAAGCGGTCCACGCTGGTTTGCCCCAGCAGGCGAAAATCCTGTTTGATGGTGGTTAACGGCGGGAT
ATAACATGAGCTGTCTTCGGTATCGTCGTATCCCACTACCGAGATATCCGCACCAACGCGCAGCCCGGAC
TCGGTAATGGCGCGCATTGCGCCCAGCGCCATCTGATCGTTGGCAACCAGCATCGCAGTGGGAACGATGC
CCTCATTCAGCATTTGCATGGTTTGTTGAAAACCGGACATGGCACTCCAGTCGCCTTCCCGTTCCGCTAT
CGGCTGAATTTGATTGCGAGTGAGATATTTATGCCAGCCAGCCAGACGCAGACGCGCCGAGACAGAACTT
AATGGGCCCGCTAACAGCGCGATTTGCTGGTGACCCAATGCGACCAGATGCTCCACGCCCAGTCGCGTAC
CGTCTTCATGGGAGAAAATAATACTGTTGATGGGTGTCTGGTCAGAGACATCAAGAAATAACGCCGGAAC
ATTAGTGCAGGCAGCTTCCACAGCAATGGCATCCTGGTCATCCAGCGGATAGTTAATGATCAGCCCACTG
ACGCGTTGCGCGAGAAGATTGTGCACCGCCGCTTTACAGGCTTCGACGCCGCTTCGTTCTACCATCGACA
CCACCACGCTGGCACCCAGTTGATCGGCGCGAGATTTAATCGCCGCGACAATTTGCGACGGCGCGTGCAG
GGCCAGACTGGAGGTGGCAACGCCAATCAGCAACGACTGTTTGCCCGCCAGTTGTTGTGCCACGCGGTTG
GGAATGTAATTCAGCTCCGCCATCGCCGCTTCCACTTTTTCCCGCGTTTTCGCAGAAACGTGGCTGGCCT
GGTTCACCACGCGGGAAACGGTCTGATAAGAGACACCGGCATACTCTGCGACATCGTATAACGTTACTGG
TTTCACATTCACCACCCTGAATTGACTCTCTTCCGGGCGCTATCATGCCATACCGCGAAAGGTTTTGCGC
CATTCGATGGTGTCCGGGATCTCGACGCTCTCCCTTATGCGACTCCTGCATTAGGAAGCAGCCCAGTAGT
AGGTTGAGGCCGTTGAGCACCGCCGCCGCAAGGAATGGTGCATGCAAGGAGATGGCGCCCAACAGTCCCC
CGGCCACGGGGCCTGCCACCATACCCACGCCGAAACAAGCGCTCATGAGCCCGAAGTGGCGAGCCCGATC
TTCCCCATCGGTGATGTCGGCGATATAGGCGCCAGCAACCGCACCTGTGGCGCCGGTGATGCCGGCCACG
ATGCGTCCGGCGTAGAGGATCGAGATCTCGATCCCGCGAAATTAATACGACTCACTATAGGGGAATTGTG
AGCGGATAACAATTCCCCTCTAGAAATAATTTTGTTTAACTTTAAGAAGGAGATATACCATCCATATGAA
A
[354 nt withheld, positions 1472-1825]
AAAAAAACCATCCCGAACAACCTGGTTGAAAACTACCTGACCCCGATGTCTCTGGCATACTGGTTCATGG
ATGATGGTGGTAAATGGGATTACAACAAAAACTCTACCAACAAATCGATCGTACTGAACACCCAGTCTTT
CACTTTCGAAGAAGTAGAATACCTGGTTAAGGGTCTGCGTAACAAATTCCAACTGAACTGTTACGTAAAA
ATCAACAAAAACAAACCGATCATCTACATCGATTCTATGTCTTACCTGATCTTCTACAACCTGATCAAAC
CGTACCTGATCCCGCAGATGATGTACAAACTGCCGAACACTATCTCCTCCGAAACTTTCCTGAAATCTCA
CCACCACCACCACCACTAAGGATCCGGCTGCTAACAAAGCCCGAAAGGAAGCTGAGTTGGCTGCTGCCAC
CGCTGAGCAATAACTAGCATAACCCCTTGGGGCCTCTAAACGGGTCTTGAGGGGTTTTTTGCTGAAAGGA
GGAACTATATCCGGATATCCCGCAAGAGGCCCGGCAGTACCGGCATAACCAAGCCTATGCCTACAGCATC
CAGGGTGACGGTGCCGAGGATGACGATGAGCGCATTGTTAGATTTCATACACGGTGCCTGACTGCGTTAG
CAATTTAACTGTGATAAACTACCGCATTAAAGCTTATCGATGATAAGCTGTCAAACATGAGAATTCTTGA
AGACGAAAGGGCCTCGTGATACGCCTATTTTTATAGGTTAATGTCATGATAATAATGGTTTCTTAGACGT
CAGGTGGCACTTTTCGGGGAAATGTGCGCGGAACCCCTATTTGTTTATTTTTCTAAATACATTCAAATAT
GTATCCGCTCATGAGACAATAACCCTGATAAATGCTTCAATAATATTGAAAAAGGAAGAGTATGAGTATT
CAACATTTCCGTGTCGCCCTTATTCCCTTTTTTGCGGCATTTTGCCTTCCTGTTTTTGCTCACCCAGAAA
CGCTGGTGAAAGTAAAAGATGCTGAAGATCAGTTGGGTGCACGAGTGGGTTACATCGAACTGGATCTCAA
CAGCGGTAAGATCCTTGAGAGTTTTCGCCCCGAAGAACGTTTTCCAATGATGAGCACTTTTAAAGTTCTG
CTATGTGGCGCGGTATTATCCCGTGTTGACGCCGGGCAAGAGCAACTCGGTCGCCGCATACACTATTCTC
AGAATGACTTGGTTGAGTACTCACCAGTCACAGAAAAGCATCTTACGGATGGCATGACAGTAAGAGAATT
ATGCAGTGCTGCCATAACCATGAGTGATAACACTGCGGCCAACTTACTTCTGACAACGATCGGAGGACCG
AAGGAGCTAACCGCTTTTTTGCACAACATGGGGGATCATGTAACTCGCCTTGATCGTTGGGAACCGGAGC
TGAATGAAGCCATACCAAACGACGAGCGTGACACCACGATGCCTGCAGCAATGGCAACAACGTTGCGCAA
ACTATTAACTGGCGAACTACTTACTCTAGCTTCCCGGCAACAATTAATAGACTGGATGGAGGCGGATAAA
GTTGCAGGACCACTTCTGCGCTCGGCCCTTCCGGCTGGCTGGTTTATTGCTGATAAATCTGGAGCCGGTG
AGCGTGGGTCTCGCGGTATCATTGCAGCACTGGGGCCAGATGGTAAGCCCTCCCGTATCGTAGTTATCTA
CACGACGGGGAGTCAGGCAACTATGGATGAACGAAATAGACAGATCGCTGAGATAGGTGCCTCACTGATT
AAGCATTGGTAACTGTCAGACCAAGTTTACTCATATATACTTTAGATTGATTTAAAACTTCATTTTTAAT
TTAAAAGGATCTAGGTGAAGATCCTTTTTGATAATCTCATGACCAAAATCCCTTAACGTGAGTTTTCGTT
CCACTGAGCGTCAGACCCCGTAGAAAAGATCAAAGGATCTTCTTGAGATCCTTTTTTTCTGCGCGTAATC
TGCTGCTTGCAAACAAAAAAACCACCGCTACCAGCGGTGGTTTGTTTGCCGGATCAAGAGCTACCAACTC
TTTTTCCGAAGGTAACTGGCTTCAGCAGAGCGCAGATACCAAATACTGTCCTTCTAGTGTAGCCGTAGTT
AGGCCACCACTTCAAGAACTCTGTAGCACCGCCTACATACCTCGCTCTGCTAATCCTGTTACCAGTGGCT
GCTGCCAGTGGCGATAAGTCGTGTCTTACCGGGTTGGACTCAAGACGATAGTTACCGGATAAGGCGCAGC
GGTCGGGCTGAACGGGGGGTTCGTGCACACAGCCCAGCTTGGAGCGAACGACCTACACCGAACTGAGATA
CCTACAGCGTGAGCTATGAGAAAGCGCCACGCTTCCCGAAGGGAGAAAGGCGGACAGGTATCCGGTAAGC
GGCAGGGTCGGAACAGGAGAGCGCACGAGGGAGCTTCCAGGGGGAAACGCCTGGTATCTTTATAGTCCTG
TCGGGTTTCGCCACCTCTGACTTGAGCGTCGATTTTTGTGATGCTCGTCAGGGGGGCGGAGCCTATGGAA
AAACGCCAGCAACGCGGCCTTTTTACGGTTCCTGGCCTTTTGCTGGCCTTTTGCTCACATGTTCTTTCCT
GCGTTATCCCCTGATTCTGTGGATAACCGTATTACCGCCTTTGAGTGAGCTGATACCGCTCGCCGCAGCC
GAACGACCGAGCGCAGCGAGTCAGTGAGCGAGGAAGCGGAAGAGCGCCTGATGCGGTATTTTCTCCTTAC
GCATCTGTGCGGTATTTCACACCGCAATGGTGCACTCTCAGTACAATCTGCTCTGATGCCGCATAGTTAA
GCCAGTATACACTCCGCTATCGCTACGTGACTGGGTCATGGCTGCGCCCCGACACCCGCCAACACCCGCT
GACGCGCCCTGACGGGCTTGTCTGCTCCCGGCATCCGCTTACAGACAAGCTGTGACCGTCTCCGGGAGCT
GCATGTGTCAGAGGTTTTCACCGTCATCACCGAAACGCGCGAGGCAGCTGCGGTAAAGCTCATCAGCGTG
GTCGTGAAGCGATTCACAGATGTCTGCCTGTTCATCCGCGTCCAGCTCGTTGAGTTTCTCCAGAAGCGTT
AATGTCTGGCTTCTGATAAAGCGGGCCATGTTAAGGGCGGTTTTTTCCTGTTTGGTCACTGATGCCTCCG
TGTAAGGGGGATTTCTGTTCATGGGGGTAATGATACCGATGAAACGAGAGAGGATGCTCACGATACGGGT
TACTGATGATGAACATGCCCGGTTACTGGAACGTTGTGAGGGTAAACAACTGGCGGTATGGATGCGGCGG
GACCAGAGAAAAATCACTCAGGGTCAATGCCAGCGCTTCGTTAATACAGATGTAGGTGTTCCACAGGGTA
GCCAGCAGCATCCTGCGATGCAGATCCGGAACATAATGGTGCAGGGCGCTGACTTCCGCGTTTCCAGACT
TTACGAAACACGGAAACCGAAGACCATTCATGTTGTTGCTCAGGTCGCAGACGTTTTGCAGCAGCAGTCG
CTTCACGTTCGCTCGCGTATCGGTGATTCATTCTGCTAACCAGTAAGGCAACCCCGCCAGCCTAGCCGGG
TCCTCAACGACAGGAGCACGATCATGCGCACCCGTGGCCAGGACCCAACGCTGCCCGAGATGCGCCGCGT
GCGGCTGCTGGAGATGGCGGACGCGATGGATATGTTCTGCCAAGGGTTGGTTTGCGCATTCACAGTTCTC
CGCAAGAATTGATTGGCTCCAATTCTTGGAGTGGTGAATCCGTTAGCGAGGTGCCGCCGGCTTCCATTCA
GGTCGAGGTGGCCCGGCTCCATGCACCGCGACGCAACGCGGGGAGGCAGACAAGGTATAGGGCGGCGCCT
ACAATCCATGCCAACCCGTTCCATGTGCTCGCCGAGGCGGCATAAATCGCCGTGACGATCAGCGGTCCAA
TGATCGAAGTTAGGCTGGTAAGAGCCGCGAGCGATCCTTGAAGCTGTCCCTGATGGTCGTCATCTACCTG
CCTGGACAGCATGGCCTGCAACGCGGGCATCCCGATGCCGCCGGAAGCGAGAAGAATCATAATGGGGAAG
GCCATCCAGCCTCGCGTCGCGAACGCCAGCAAGACGTAGCCCAGCGCGTCGGCCGCCATGCCGGCGATAA
TGGCCTGCTTCTCGCCGAAACGTTTGGTGGCGGGACCAGTGACGAAGGCTTGAGCGAGGGCGTGCAAGAT
TCCGAATACCGCAAGCGACAGGCCGATCATCGTCGCGCTCCAGCGAAAGCGGTCCTCGCCGAAAATGACC
CAGAGCGCTGCCGGCACCTGTCCTACGAGTTGCATGATAAAGAAGACAGTCATAAGTGCGGCGACGATAG
TCATGCCCCGCGCCCACCGGAAGGAGCTGACTGGGTTGAAGGCTCTCAAGGGCATCGGTCGAGATCCCGG
TGCCTAATGAGTGAGCTAACTTACATTAATTGCGTTGCGCTCACTGCCCGCTTTCCAGTCGGGAAACTGT
CGTGCCAGCTGCATTAATGAATCGGCCAACGCGCGGGGAGAGGCGGTTTGCGTATTGGGCGCCAGG
Features (pLannotate 1.2.2; 20 found; start..end, strand, type, name):
    987..1064    -  promoter       lacI promoter: lacI
   1072..1351    -  CDS            TcR (fragment): tetracycline efflux protein; tet; confers resistance to tetracycline
   1373..1391    +  promoter       T7 promoter: promoter for bacteriophage T7 RNA polymerase
   1392..1416    +  protein_bind   lac operator: The lac repressor binds to the lac operator to inhibit transcription in E. coli. This inhibition can be relieved by adding lactose or isopropyl-β-D-thiogalactopyranoside (IPTG). lac repressor encoded by lacI
   1431..1453    +  RBS            RBS: efficient ribosome binding site from bacteriophage T7 gene 10 (Olins and Rangwala, 1989)
   1466..2170    +  CDS            SCEI (sequence partly withheld): SCE1_YEAST - Also known as OMEGA, SECY. Experimental evidence at protein level: Swiss-Prot protein existence level 1. Mitochondrial DNA endonuclease involved in intron homing. It introduces a specific double-strand break in the DNA of the 21S rRNA gene and thus mediates the insertion of an intron, containing its own coding sequence (group I intron), into an intronless gene. Specifically recognizes and cleaves the sequence 5'-TAGGGATAACAGGGTAAT-3'. From Saccharomyces cerevisiae (strain ATCC 204508 / S288c) (Baker's yeast).
   2174..2191    +  CDS            9xHis (fragment): 9xHis affinity tag
   2202..2251    +  CDS            SET1 (fragment): solubility-enhancement tag derived from T7 phage gene 10B
   2259..2306    +  terminator     T7 terminator: transcription terminator for bacteriophage T7 RNA polymerase
   2329..2433    -  CDS            TcR (fragment): tetracycline efflux protein; tet; confers resistance to tetracycline
   2481..2509    -  promoter       tet promoter: E. coli promoter for tetracycline efflux protein gene
   2622..2726    +  promoter       AmpR promoter: bla
   2727..3587    +  CDS            AmpR: β-lactamase; bla; confers resistance to ampicillin, carbenicillin, and related antibiotics
   3758..4346    +  rep_origin     ori: high-copy-number ColE1/pMB1/pBR322/pUC origin of replication
   4532..4671    -  misc_feature   bom: basis of mobility region from pBR322
   4773..4964    -  CDS            rop: Rop protein, which maintains plasmids at low copy number; rop
   4981..5361    +  CDS            YPB1_ECOLX: Protein predicted: Swiss-Prot protein existence level 4. From Escherichia coli.
   5603..6227    -  CDS            TcR (fragment): tetracycline efflux protein; tet; confers resistance to tetracycline
   6242..6263    -  protein_bind   CAP binding site: CAP binding activates transcription in the presence of cAMP. E. coli catabolite activator protein
   6276..986     -  CDS            lacI (across the origin): lac repressor; lacI; The lac repressor binds to the lac operator to inhibit transcription in E. coli. This inhibition can be relieved by adding lactose or isopropyl-β-D-thiogalactopyranoside (IPTG).
