[The description below was written by a language model from this plasmid's Addgene catalogue record and pLannotate feature annotations shown in this document.]
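Description:
pET15b I-SceI (Ctermhis -MH) is a bacterial expression plasmid of about 6.4 kb built on the pET-15b backbone for producing the wild-type I-SceI homing endonuclease of Saccharomyces cerevisiae in E. coli. It replicates from a ColE1/pMB1-type origin and is selected with ampicillin through the β-lactamase gene. The backbone also retains the pBR322-derived bom region and the rop gene. The catalogue lists the plasmid as high copy, although rop is normally associated with restrained copy number. Several tetracycline-resistance gene fragments and a tet promoter are annotated, but these are non-functional remnants of the pBR322 lineage rather than a second marker.

The expression cassette consists of a T7 promoter followed directly by a lac operator, the strong ribosome binding site from phage T7 gene 10, the I-SceI coding sequence, a short carboxyl-terminal histidine tag and the T7 terminator. The plasmid carries lacI with its own promoter, so the repressor holds the cassette off until it is induced with IPTG or lactose in a host that supplies T7 RNA polymerase. According to the depositor, the open reading frame is unmutated, codon optimised for E. coli and derived from the earlier plasmid pSCM525. The short "SET1" fragment annotated just after the tag is probably a match to vector sequence upstream of the terminator rather than part of the protein, though the record does not settle this.

I-SceI is a mitochondrial intron-encoded enzyme that makes a double-strand break at an 18 bp recognition site. The histidine tag allows affinity purification of the recombinant protein. In the associated work on engineered strand-specific and site-specific nicking variants, this construct provides the wild-type enzyme. The cloning sites used are not recorded.
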