Addgene plasmid #195613: pET15b I-SceI (Ctermhis -MH)
Purpose: Expresses the wild-type I-SceI homing endonuclease from the T7 promoter
Depositing lab: Frederick Gimble. Depositing organization: Purdue University. Publication: Engineering variants of the I-SceI homing endonuclease with strand-specific and site-specific DNA-nicking activity. Niu Y, Tenney K, Li H, Gimble FS. J Mol Biol. 2008 Sep 26;382(1):188-202. doi: 10.1016/j.jmb.2008.07.010. Epub 2008 Jul 11. PubMed 18644379.
Backbone
  Vector backbone: pET-15b
  Backbone manufacturer: Novagen
  Vector type: Bacterial Expression
Growth in bacteria
  Bacterial resistance: Ampicillin, 100 μg/mL
  Growth temperature: 37°C
  Growth strain: DH5alpha
  Copy number: High Copy
Gene/Insert
  Gene/Insert name: I-SceI
  Species: S. cerevisiae (budding yeast)
  Mutation: None
  Promoter: T7
  Cloning method: Restriction Enzyme; 5′ cloning site Unknown (unknown if destroyed)
Resource information
  A portion of this plasmid was derived from a plasmid made by: Originally derived from pSCM525, a plasmid from Dr. Bernard Dujon at the Institute Pasteur.
Terms and licenses: Academic/Nonprofit Terms; Industry Terms: Not Available to Industry
Depositor comments: Expresses the I-SceI homing endonuclease under the control of the phage T7 promoter. The protein contains a carboxyl-terminal histidine tag for purification. The sequence is codon optimized for expression in E. coli and is derived from plasmid pSCM525 (Dr. Bernard Dujon, Institut Pasteur).
How to cite: pET15b I-SceI (Ctermhis -MH) was a gift from Frederick Gimble (Addgene plasmid # 195613 ; http://n2t.net/addgene:195613 ; RRID:Addgene_195613)
